Addgene plasmid #104698: pUG-UBC33
Purpose: Cloning Module
Depositing lab: Marco Trujillo. Depositing organization: Leibniz Institute of Plant Biochemistry (IPB). Publication: UbiGate: a synthetic biology toolbox to analyse ubiquitination. Kowarschik K, Hoehenwarter W, Marillonnet S, Trujillo M. New Phytol. 2018 Mar;217(4):1749-1763. doi: 10.1111/nph.14900. Epub 2017 Nov 30. PubMed 29194629.
Backbone
  Vector backbone: pICH41308
  Backbone manufacturer: self-made
  Backbone size w/o insert (bp): 2251
  Vector type: Synthetic Biology
Growth in bacteria
  Bacterial resistance: Spectinomycin, 50 μg/mL
  Growth temperature: 37°C
  Growth strain: DH5alpha
  Copy number: High Copy
Gene/Insert
  Gene/Insert name: AtUBC33 (alt name: AT5G50430)
  Species: A. thaliana (mustard weed)
  Insert size (bp): 737
  Mutation: BpiI/BsaI sites removed by point-mutation
  Entrez Gene: UBC33 (a.k.a. MXI22.15, MXI22_15, UBC33, ubiquitin-conjugating enzyme 33)
  Cloning method: Restriction Enzyme; 5′ cloning site BpiI (destroyed during cloning); 3′ cloning site BpiI (destroyed during cloning)
  Sequencing primers: 5′ moclof, agcgaggaagcggaagagcg; 3′ moclor, gccacctgacgtctaagaaacc
Terms and licenses: Academic/Nonprofit Terms; Industry Terms: Not Available to Industry
Depositor comments: release insert with BsaI and clone to Level 1 cloning vector
How to cite: pUG-UBC33 was a gift from Marco Trujillo (Addgene plasmid # 104698 ; http://n2t.net/addgene:104698 ; RRID:Addgene_104698)
