[The description below was written by a language model from this plasmid's Addgene catalogue record and pLannotate feature annotations shown in this document.]
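Description:
pUG-UBC33 is a Golden Gate/MoClo-style cloning module from the UbiGate toolbox, a synthetic biology parts collection built for reconstituting and analysing ubiquitination. It is based on the small pICH41308 backbone and is maintained in E. coli as a high-copy plasmid through a ColE1/pUC-type origin. Selection is with spectinomycin, conferred by an aadA (streptomycin/spectinomycin adenylyltransferase) gene. The short integrase, gentamicin acetyltransferase and lacI fragments annotated around the marker and the cloning site appear to be non-functional remnants of the sequences from which the backbone was assembled, and an AmpR (bla) promoter lies upstream of the resistance cassette.

The payload is the coding sequence of Arabidopsis thaliana UBC33 (AT5G50430), a ubiquitin-conjugating (E2) enzyme that accepts ubiquitin from the E1 and catalyses its attachment to other proteins. The insert of roughly 0.74 kb was "domesticated" by point mutations that remove internal BpiI and BsaI recognition sites, so that it is compatible with type IIS assembly. It was inserted via BpiI sites that were destroyed in the process. The module carries no annotated promoter, terminator or tag for the gene, so it is a storage and assembly part rather than an expression construct. According to the depositor, the insert is released with BsaI and ligated into a Level 1 vector, where it would be combined with regulatory and other parts to form a transcription unit.

The two sequence records, the depositor's and a repository sequencing result, are nearly the same length (2,980 and 2,982 nt). They show the same seven features in the same order and differ mainly in where numbering starts, so UBC33 spans the origin in one of them.
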