Features (pLannotate 1.2.2; 7 found; start..end, strand, type, name):
    110..214     +  promoter       AmpR promoter: bla
    205..285     -  CDS            int (fragment): INT2_ECOLX - Protein inferred from homology: Swiss-Prot protein existence level 3. Putative integrase believed to be involved in the insertion of antibiotic resistance genes into plasmids and transposons. From Escherichia coli.
    371..427     +  CDS            GmR (fragment): gentamycin acetyltransferase; aacC1; confers resistance to gentamycin
    434..1222    +  CDS            aadA: S3AD_ECOLX - Experimental evidence at protein level: Swiss-Prot protein existence level 1. Mediates bacterial resistance to the antibiotics streptomycin and spectinomycin. From Escherichia coli.
   1396..1984    +  rep_origin     ori: high-copy-number ColE1/pMB1/pBR322/pUC origin of replication
   2167..2216    +  CDS            lacI (fragment): lac repressor; lacI; The lac repressor binds to the lac operator to inhibit transcription in E. coli. This inhibition can be relieved by adding lactose or isopropyl-β-D-thiogalactopyranoside (IPTG).
   2233..2961    +  CDS            UBC33: UBC33_ARATH - Experimental evidence at transcript level: Swiss-Prot protein existence level 2. Accepts the ubiquitin from the E1 complex and catalyzes its covalent attachment to other proteins. From Arabidopsis thaliana (Mouse-ear cress).
>Addgene plasmid #104698 | pUG-UBC33 | depositor full sequence | sequence record 198527 | Full Sequence
GTGGCTCTTCAGTGGACGAAAGGGCCTCGTGATACGCCTATTTTTATAGGTTAATGTCATGATAATAATG
GTTTCTTAGACGTCAGGTGGCACTTTTCGGGGAAATGTGCGCGGAACCCCTATTTGTTTATTTTTCTAAA
TACATTCAAATATGTATCCGCTCATGAGACAATAACCCTGATAAATGCTTCAATAATATTGAAAAAGGAA
GAGTATGCGCTCACGCAACTGGTCCAGAACCTTGACCGAACGCAGCGGTGGTAACGGCGCAGTGGCGGTT
TTCATGGCTTGTTATGACTGTTTTTTTGGGGTACAGTCTATGCCTCGGGCATCCAAGCAGCAAGCGCGTT
ACGCCGTGGGTCGATGTTTGATGTTATGGAGCAGCAACGATGTTACGCAGCAGGGCAGTCGCCCTAAAAC
AAAGTTAAACATCATGAGGGAAGCGGTGATCGCCGAAGTATCGACTCAACTATCAGAGGTAGTTGGCGTC
ATCGAGCGCCATCTCGAACCGACGTTGCTGGCCGTACATTTGTACGGCTCCGCAGTGGATGGCGGCCTGA
AGCCACACAGCGATATTGATTTGCTGGTTACGGTGACCGTAAGGCTTGATGAAACAACGCGGCGAGCTTT
GATCAACGACCTTTTGGAAACTTCGGCTTCCCCTGGAGAGAGCGAGATTCTCCGCGCTGTAGAAGTCACC
ATTGTTGTGCACGACGACATCATTCCGTGGCGTTATCCAGCTAAGCGCGAACTGCAATTTGGAGAATGGC
AGCGCAATGACATTCTTGCAGGTATCTTCGAGCCAGCCACGATCGACATTGATCTGGCTATCTTGCTGAC
AAAAGCAAGAGAACATAGCGTTGCCTTGGTAGGTCCAGCGGCGGAGGAACTCTTTGATCCGGTTCCTGAA
CAGGATCTATTTGAGGCGCTAAATGAAACCTTAACGCTATGGAACTCGCCGCCCGACTGGGCTGGCGATG
AGCGAAATGTAGTGCTTACGTTGTCCCGCATTTGGTACAGCGCAGTAACCGGCAAAATCGCGCCGAAGGA
TGTCGCTGCCGACTGGGCAATGGAGCGCCTGCCGGCCCAGTATCAGCCCGTCATACTTGAAGCTAGACAG
GCTTATCTTGGACAAGAAGAAGATCGCTTGGCCTCGCGCGCAGATCAGTTGGAAGAATTTGTCCATTACG
TAAAAGGCGAGATCACCAAGGTAGTCGGCAAATAACTGTCAGACCAAGTTTACTCATATATACTTTAGAT
TGATTTAAAACTTCATTTTTAATTTAAAAGGATCTAGGTGAAGATCCTTTTTGATAATCTCATGACCAAA
ATCCCTTAACGTGAGTTTTCGTTCCACTGAGCGTCAGACCCCGTAGAAAAGATCAAAGGATCTTCTTGAG
ATCCTTTTTTTCTGCGCGTAATCTGCTGCTTGCAAACAAAAAAACCACCGCTACCAGCGGTGGTTTGTTT
GCCGGATCAAGAGCTACCAACTCTTTTTCCGAAGGTAACTGGCTTCAGCAGAGCGCAGATACCAAATACT
GTCCTTCTAGTGTAGCCGTAGTTAGGCCACCACTTCAAGAACTCTGTAGCACCGCCTACATACCTCGCTC
TGCTAATCCTGTTACCAGTGGCTGCTGCCAGTGGCGATAAGTCGTGTCTTACCGGGTTGGACTCAAGACG
ATAGTTACCGGATAAGGCGCAGCGGTCGGGCTGAACGGGGGGTTCGTGCACACAGCCCAGCTTGGAGCGA
ACGACCTACACCGAACTGAGATACCTACAGCGTGAGCTATGAGAAAGCGCCACGCTTCCCGAAGGGAGAA
AGGCGGACAGGTATCCGGTAAGCGGCAGGGTCGGAACAGGAGAGCGCACGAGGGAGCTTCCAGGGGGAAA
CGCCTGGTATCTTTATAGTCCTGTCGGGTTTCGCCACCTCTGACTTGAGCGTCGATTTTTGTGATGCTCG
TCAGGGGGGCGGAGCCTATGGAAAAACGCCAGCAACGCGGCCTTTTTACGGTTCCTGGCCTTTTGCTGGC
CTTTTGCTCACATGTTCTTTCCTGCGTTATCCCCTGATTCTGTGGATAACCGTATTACCGCCTTTGAGTG
AGCTGATACCGCTCGCCGCAGCCGAACGACCGAGCGCAGCGAGTCAGTGAGCGAGGAAGCGGAAGAGCGC
CCAATACGCAAACCGCCTCTCCCCGCGCGTTGGCCGATTCATTAATCACTCTGTGGTCTCAAATGGCAGA
AAAAGCTTGTATAAAGCGACTTCAAAAAGAATACAGAGCGCTTTGCAAGGAACCAGTCTCGCATGTTGTT
GCTCGTCCTTCCCCAAATGACATTCTTGAATGGCATTATGTGTTGGAAGGCAGTGAGGGAACGCCTTTTG
CAGGTGGATTTTACTATGGAAAGATCAAGTTCCCTCCAGAATATCCTTACAAGCCACCTGGAATCACAAT
GACCACACCAAATGGTCGATTTGTGACGCAAAAGAAAATCTGCTTGTCTATGAGTGACTTTCATCCAGAA
AGCTGGAATCCAATGTGGTCAGTGTCAAGCATACTTACAGGACTTCTCTCATTTATGATGGATAACAGCC
CCACAACGGGAAGTGTAAACACTAGTGTAGCCGAGAAACAACGGTTGGCGAAGTCATCTCTTGCTTTCAA
TTGTAAAAGTGTAACATTCCGGAAACTATTTCCCGAGTATGTCGAGAAGTACAGCCAGCAACAAGTAGCT
GAAGAAGAAGCAGCCACTCAACAGACAACAACATCTGAGAATCAGGATTTTCCTCAGAAGGACAATGCGA
AAGTCGAATCAGAGAAAAGCGTTGGTCTTAAAAAGGAAAGTATTCAAGAAGTGGGATTGAAAGAGAGGAG
AAGGAACAAGAAAGAAGCATTACCGGGTTGGATAGTATTGTTGCTAGTATCGATTGTCGGTGTTGTAATG
GCGTTGCCTTTGCTTCAGCTGTGAGCTTTGAGACCACGAA
