Features (pLannotate 1.2.2; 7 found; start..end, strand, type, name):
    855..959     +  promoter       AmpR promoter: bla
    950..1030    -  CDS            int (fragment): INT2_ECOLX - Protein inferred from homology: Swiss-Prot protein existence level 3. Putative integrase believed to be involved in the insertion of antibiotic resistance genes into plasmids and transposons. From Escherichia coli.
   1118..1174    +  CDS            GmR (fragment): gentamycin acetyltransferase; aacC1; confers resistance to gentamycin
   1181..1969    +  CDS            aadA: S3AD_ECOLX - Experimental evidence at protein level: Swiss-Prot protein existence level 1. Mediates bacterial resistance to the antibiotics streptomycin and spectinomycin. From Escherichia coli.
   2143..2731    +  rep_origin     ori: high-copy-number ColE1/pMB1/pBR322/pUC origin of replication
   2914..2963    +  CDS            lacI (fragment): lac repressor; lacI; The lac repressor binds to the lac operator to inhibit transcription in E. coli. This inhibition can be relieved by adding lactose or isopropyl-β-D-thiogalactopyranoside (IPTG).
   2980..726     +  CDS            UBC33 (across the origin): UBC33_ARATH - Experimental evidence at transcript level: Swiss-Prot protein existence level 2. Accepts the ubiquitin from the E1 complex and catalyzes its covalent attachment to other proteins. From Arabidopsis thaliana (Mouse-ear cress).
>Addgene plasmid #104698 | pUG-UBC33 | addgene full sequence | sequence record 206198 | Addgene NGS Result
GCAGAAAAAGCTTGTATAAAGCGACTTCAAAAAGAATACAGAGCGCTTTGCAAGGAACCAGTCTCGCATG
TTGTTGCTCGTCCTTCCCCAAATGACATTCTTGAATGGCATTATGTGTTGGAAGGCAGTGAGGGAACGCC
TTTTGCAGGTGGATTTTACTATGGAAAGATCAAGTTCCCTCCAGAATATCCTTACAAGCCACCTGGAATC
ACAATGACCACACCAAATGGTCGATTTGTGACGCAAAAGAAAATCTGCTTGTCTATGAGTGACTTTCATC
CAGAAAGCTGGAATCCAATGTGGTCAGTGTCAAGCATACTTACAGGACTTCTCTCATTTATGATGGATAA
CAGCCCCACAACGGGAAGTGTAAACACTAGTGTAGCCGAGAAACAACGGTTGGCGAAGTCATCTCTTGCT
TTCAATTGTAAAAGTGTAACATTCCGGAAACTATTTCCCGAGTATGTCGAGAAGTACAGCCAGCAACAAG
TAGCTGAAGAAGAAGCAGCCACTCAACAGACAACAACATCTGAGAATCAGGATTTTCCTCAGAAGGACAA
TGCGAAAGTCGAATCAGAGAAAAGCGTTGGTCTTAAAAAGGAAAGTATTCAAGAAGTGGGATTGAAAGAG
AGGAGAAGGAACAAGAAAGAAGCATTACCGGGTTGGATAGTATTGTTGCTAGTATCGATTGTCGGTGTTG
TAATGGCGTTGCCTTTGCTTCAGCTGTGAGCTTTGAGACCACGAAGTGGCTCTTCAGTGGACGAAAGGGC
CTCGTGATACGCCTATTTTTATAGGTTAATGTCATGATAATAATGGTTTCTTAGACGTCAGGTGGCACTT
TTCGGGGAAATGTGCGCGGAACCCCTATTTGTTTATTTTTCTAAATACATTCAAATATGTATCCGCTCAT
GAGACAATAACCCTGATAAATGCTTCAATAATATTGAAAAAGGAAGAGTATGCGCTCACGCAACTGGTCC
AGAACCTTGACCGAACGCAGCGGTGGTAACGGCGCAGTGGCGGTTTTCATGGCTTGTTATGACTGTTTTT
TTTTGGGGTACAGTCTATGCCTCGGGCATCCAAGCAGCAAGCGCGTTACGCCGTGGGTCGATGTTTGATG
TTATGGAGCAGCAACGATGTTACGCAGCAGGGCAGTCGCCCTAAAACAAAGTTAAACATCATGAGGGAAG
CGGTGATCGCCGAAGTATCGACTCAACTATCAGAGGTAGTTGGCGTCATCGAGCGCCATCTCGAACCGAC
GTTGCTGGCCGTACATTTGTACGGCTCCGCAGTGGATGGCGGCCTGAAGCCACACAGCGATATTGATTTG
CTGGTTACGGTGACCGTAAGGCTTGATGAAACAACGCGGCGAGCTTTGATCAACGACCTTTTGGAAACTT
CGGCTTCCCCTGGAGAGAGCGAGATTCTCCGCGCTGTAGAAGTCACCATTGTTGTGCACGACGACATCAT
TCCGTGGCGTTATCCAGCTAAGCGCGAACTGCAATTTGGAGAATGGCAGCGCAATGACATTCTTGCAGGT
ATCTTCGAGCCAGCCACGATCGACATTGATCTGGCTATCTTGCTGACAAAAGCAAGAGAACATAGCGTTG
CCTTGGTAGGTCCAGCGGCGGAGGAACTCTTTGATCCGGTTCCTGAACAGGATCTATTTGAGGCGCTAAA
TGAAACCTTAACGCTATGGAACTCGCCGCCCGACTGGGCTGGCGATGAGCGAAATGTAGTGCTTACGTTG
TCCCGCATTTGGTACAGCGCAGTAACCGGCAAAATCGCGCCGAAGGATGTCGCTGCCGACTGGGCAATGG
AGCGCCTGCCGGCCCAGTATCAGCCCGTCATACTTGAAGCTAGACAGGCTTATCTTGGACAAGAAGAAGA
TCGCTTGGCCTCGCGCGCAGATCAGTTGGAAGAATTTGTCCATTACGTAAAAGGCGAGATCACCAAGGTA
GTCGGCAAATAACTGTCAGACCAAGTTTACTCATATATACTTTAGATTGATTTAAAACTTCATTTTTAAT
TTAAAAGGATCTAGGTGAAGATCCTTTTTGATAATCTCATGACCAAAATCCCTTAACGTGAGTTTTCGTT
CCACTGAGCGTCAGACCCCGTAGAAAAGATCAAAGGATCTTCTTGAGATCCTTTTTTTCTGCGCGTAATC
TGCTGCTTGCAAACAAAAAAACCACCGCTACCAGCGGTGGTTTGTTTGCCGGATCAAGAGCTACCAACTC
TTTTTCCGAAGGTAACTGGCTTCAGCAGAGCGCAGATACCAAATACTGTTCTTCTAGTGTAGCCGTAGTT
AGGCCACCACTTCAAGAACTCTGTAGCACCGCCTACATACCTCGCTCTGCTAATCCTGTTACCAGTGGCT
GCTGCCAGTGGCGATAAGTCGTGTCTTACCGGGTTGGACTCAAGACGATAGTTACCGGATAAGGCGCAGC
GGTCGGGCTGAACGGGGGGTTCGTGCACACAGCCCAGCTTGGAGCGAACGACCTACACCGAACTGAGATA
CCTACAGCGTGAGCTATGAGAAAGCGCCACGCTTCCCGAAGGGAGAAAGGCGGACAGGTATCCGGTAAGC
GGCAGGGTCGGAACAGGAGAGCGCACGAGGGAGCTTCCAGGGGGAAACGCCTGGTATCTTTATAGTCCTG
TCGGGTTTCGCCACCTCTGACTTGAGCGTCGATTTTTGTGATGCTCGTCAGGGGGGCGGAGCCTATGGAA
AAACGCCAGCAACGCGGCCTTTTTACGGTTCCTGGCCTTTTGCTGGCCTTTTGCTCACATGTTCTTTCCT
GCGTTATCCCCTGATTCTGTGGATAACCGTATTACCGCCTTTGAGTGAGCTGATACCGCTCGCCGCAGCC
GAACGACCGAGCGCAGCGAGTCAGTGAGCGAGGAAGCGGAAGAGCGCCCAATACGCAAACCGCCTCTCCC
CGCGCGTTGGCCGATTCATTAATCACTCTGTGGTCTCAAATG
